Addgene plasmid #166218: pDONR221-TM9SF3
Purpose: Gateway entry vector for N. furzeri TM9SF3
Depositing lab: Daniel Jarosz. Depositing organization: Stanford University. Publication: Tissue-specific landscape of protein aggregation and quality control in an aging vertebrate. Chen YR, Harel I, Singh PP, Ziv I, Moses E, Goshtchevsky U, Machado BE, Brunet A, Jarosz DF. Dev Cell. 2024 Jul 22;59(14):1892-1911.e13. doi: 10.1016/j.devcel.2024.04.014. Epub 2024 May 28. PubMed 38810654.
Backbone
  Vector backbone: pDONR221
  Vector type: Gateway Entry Vector
Growth in bacteria
  Bacterial resistance: Kanamycin, 50 μg/mL
  Growth temperature: 37°C
  Growth strain: DH5alpha
  Copy number: High Copy
Gene/Insert
  Gene/Insert name: TM9SF3
  Species: N. furzeri
  Insert size (bp): 1761
  Cloning method: Gateway Cloning
Terms and licenses: Academic/Nonprofit Terms; Industry Terms: Not Available to Industry
Depositor comments: Stopless entry clone. Please visit https://doi.org/10.1101/2022.02.26.482120 for bioRxiv preprint. Also see Harel and Chen et al. 2024 (https://doi.org/10.1016/j.celrep.2023.112787)
How to cite: pDONR221-TM9SF3 was a gift from Daniel Jarosz (Addgene plasmid # 166218 ; http://n2t.net/addgene:166218 ; RRID:Addgene_166218)
