[The description below was written by a language model from this plasmid's Addgene catalogue record and pLannotate feature annotations shown in this document.]
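Description:
pDONR221-TM9SF3 is a Gateway entry clone built on the pDONR221 backbone, carrying the coding sequence for TM9SF3 (transmembrane 9 superfamily member 3) from the African turquoise killifish, Nothobranchius furzeri. It is a small bacterial plasmid of about 4.3 kb, maintained at high copy number in E. coli through a ColE1/pUC-type origin of replication and selected with kanamycin via the aph(3')-Ia aminoglycoside phosphotransferase gene. The backbone also contains the rrnB T1 and T2 transcription terminators upstream of the cloning region, which insulate the insert from read-through transcription, along with short remnants of lacI and lacZα and a T7 promoter just outside attL2.

The 1761 bp insert lies between attL1 and attL2, the recombination sites produced by a BP reaction and used by LR Clonase to move the open reading frame directionally into any attR-containing destination vector. The automated annotation labels the insert by its similarity to mouse Tm9sf3 and covers slightly less than the stated insert length. This reflects homology-based matching to a protein database, not the actual source species, which the catalogue gives as N. furzeri. The entry vector has no promoter positioned to express the gene, so expression depends on the destination vector chosen. The depositor notes that this is a stopless clone, meaning the native stop codon has been omitted so the ORF can be fused in frame to C-terminal tags or reporters supplied by the destination vector. The associated publication concerns protein aggregation and quality control across tissues in an aging vertebrate, which suggests the clone serves as a source for tagged TM9SF3 expression constructs in that context.
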