Features (pLannotate 1.2.2; 10 found; start..end, strand, type, name):
    121..213     +  CDS            lacI (fragment): lac repressor; lacI; The lac repressor binds to the lac operator to inhibit transcription in E. coli. This inhibition can be relieved by adding lactose or isopropyl-β-D-thiogalactopyranoside (IPTG).
    268..295     -  terminator     rrnB T2 terminator: transcription terminator T2 from the E. coli rrnB gene
    427..470     +  terminator     rrnB T1 terminator: Escherichia coli rrnB; transcription terminator T1 from the E. coli rrnB gene
    517..553     -  CDS            lacZα (fragment): LacZα fragment of β-galactosidase; lacZ fragment
    569..668     +  protein_bind   attL1: mutant version of attL; recombination site for the Gateway® LR reaction LR Clonase™
    764..2449    +  CDS            Tm9sf3: TM9S3_MOUSE - Also known as Smbp. Experimental evidence at protein level: Swiss-Prot protein existence level 1. From Mus musculus (Mouse).
   2451..2550    -  protein_bind   attL2: mutant version of attL; recombination site for the Gateway® LR reaction LR Clonase™
   2568..2586    -  promoter       T7 promoter: promoter for bacteriophage T7 RNA polymerase
   2720..3529    +  CDS            KanR: aminoglycoside phosphotransferase; aph(3')-Ia; confers resistance to kanamycin in bacteria or G418 (Geneticin®) in eukaryotes
   3676..4264    +  rep_origin     ori: high-copy-number ColE1/pMB1/pBR322/pUC origin of replication
>Addgene plasmid #166218 | pDONR221-TM9SF3 | addgene full sequence | sequence record 329852 | Addgene NGS Result
CTTTCCTGCGTTATCCCCTGATTCTGTGGATAACCGTATTACCGCCTTTGAGTGAGCTGATACCGCTCGC
CGCAGCCGAACGACCGAGCGCAGCGAGTCAGTGAGCGAGGAAGCGGAAGAGCGCCCAATACGCAAACCGC
CTCTCCCCGCGCGTTGGCCGATTCATTAATGCAGCTGGCACGACAGGTTTCCCGACTGGAAAGCGGGCAG
TGAGCGCAACGCAATTAATACGCGTACCGCTAGCCAGGAAGAGTTTGTAGAAACGCAAAAAGGCCATCCG
TCAGGATGGCCTTCTGCTTAGTTTGATGCCTGGCAGTTTATGGCGGGCGTCCTGCCCGCCACCCTCCGGG
CCGTTGCTTCACAACGTTCAAATCCGCTCCCGGCGGATTTGTCCTACTCAGGAGAGCGTTCACCGACAAA
CAACAGATAAAACGAAAGGCCCAGTCTTCCGACTGAGCCTTTCGTTTTATTTGATGCCTGGCAGTTCCCT
ACTCTCGCGTTAACGCTAGCATGGATGTTTTCCCAGTCACGACGTTGTAAAACGACGGCCAGTCTTAAGC
TCGGGCCCCAAATAATGATTTTATTTTGACTGATAGTGACCTGTTCGTTGCAACAAATTGATGAGCAATG
CTTTTTTATAATGCCAACTTTGTACAAAAAAGCAGGCTTCGAAGGAGATAACAAAATGATGATGGGATCT
TCTTGGTGGAAGGTGGCAGCGGCGGCGTTTTTAGCTGTAGCTGGATTTTTATTGCCTGTTGACGCAGACG
AGCATGACCACACGTACACAGATAAGGAGGAAGTAGTTCTATGGATGAACACGGTGGGGCCTTACCACAA
CCGACAGGAGACATACAAGTATTTCTCTTTGCCCTTCTGTGCGGGCTCTAAGAAGACCATCAGTCATTAC
CATGAAACCCTGGGAGAGGCTCTGCAGGGCGTGGAGCTGGAATTCAGTGGGTTGGACATCAAGTTTAAAG
AGGAAGTCATGCAGAACACGTATTGTGAAATTGAAATGGACAAAGCAAAGCAGGATGCCTTTGTTTATGC
CATAAAGAACCATTATTGGTACCAAATGTACATAGATGACCTGCCCATCTGGGGTATTGTTGGTGAGGCA
GATGAAAACGGAGAAGAGCATTACCTGTGGACGTATAAGAAACTGGAGATCGGCTACAACGGCAACAGAA
TTGTTGACGTAAACCTGACGAGTGAAGGCAAAGTCAAACTCATGCCCAACACTAGGATTGCTATGTCTTA
CTCTGTCAAATGGAAGAAGTCGGATGTGAAGTTTGAGGACAGATTCGACAAGTACCTCGATCCGTCTTTT
TTCCAGCACAGGATTCATTGGTTCTCAATTTTTAACTCCTTCATGATGGTGATTTTCTTGGTGGGCCTTG
TGTCCATGATCCTCATGAGAACCTTAAGAAAGGATTATGCCAGGTACAGTAAAGAAGAGGAAATGGACGA
CATGGACCGAGACCTGGGCGACGAATACGGGTGGAAGCAGGTGCATGGAGACGTGTTCAGGCCTTCAAGC
CATCCACTGATCTTCTCCTCGCTCATTGGCTCTGGCTGCCAGATCTTCTCTGTCTCCTTCATCGTCATCA
TCGTGGCGATGGTTGAAGATCTGTACACAGAGAGGGGCTCCATGCTGAGCACAGCGATCTTCGTGTACGC
TGCAACCTCCCCTGTCAACGGCTACTTTGGGGGAAGTTTATATGCAAAACAAGGAGGAAGAAGATGGATC
AAACAAATGTTCATTGGGGCGTTTATGATCCCTGCTATGGTGTGTGGGACGGCCTTCTTCATCAACTTCA
TTGCCATCTACTACCACGCCTCTAGAGCCATCCCATTTGGCACCATGGTGGCTGTCTGCTGTATCTGTTT
CTTTGTCATCCTGCCTCTAAATCTTGTGGGAACGATTTTGGGAAGGAACCTCTCCGGCCAGCCAAACTTC
CCCTGCCGAGTCAACGCCGTGCCGCGGCCAATCCCTGAGAAGAAATGGTTCATGGAACCAGCTGTCATCG
TGTGCCTCGGAGGAATCTTGCCATTTGGTTCCATTTTTATAGAAATGTACTTCATCTTCACGTCCTTTTG
GGCCTATAAGATCTACTACGTGTACGGCTTTATGATGCTGGTCCTGGTCATCTTGTGTATCGTCACCGTG
TGCGTGACCATCGTGTGTACGTACTTCCTGCTCAACGCTGAGGACTACAGATGGCAGTGGACAAGCTTCC
TCTCAGCTGCGTCCACGGCAGTTTATGTTTACATGTACTCCTTTTACTACTACTTCTTCAAGACTAAGAT
GTACGGGTTGTTTCAGACGTCCTTCTACTTCGGCTACATGGCCGTGTTCAGCACTGCTCTGGGAATCATG
TGTGGTGCCGTGGGCTACATGGGAACAAGTGCCTTTGTGAAGAAGATCTACACAAATGTGAAAATCGACG
ACCCAGCTTTCTTGTACAAAGTTGGCATTATAAGAAAGCATTGCTTATCAATTTGTTGCAACGAACAGGT
CACTATCAGTCAAAATAAAATCATTATTTGCCATCCAGCTGATATCCCCTATAGTGAGTCGTATTACATG
GTCATAGCTGTTTCCTGGCAGCTCTGGCCCGTGTCTCAAAATCTCTGATGTTACATTGCACAAGATAAAA
ATATATCATCATGAACAATAAAACTGTCTGCTTACATAAACAGTAATACAAGGGGTGTTATGAGCCATAT
TCAACGGGAAACGTCGAGGCCGCGATTAAATTCCAACATGGATGCTGATTTATATGGGTATAAATGGGCT
CGCGATAATGTCGGGCAATCAGGTGCGACAATCTATCGCTTGTATGGGAAGCCCGATGCGCCAGAGTTGT
TTCTGAAACATGGCAAAGGTAGCGTTGCCAATGATGTTACAGATGAGATGGTCAGACTAAACTGGCTGAC
GGAATTTATGCCTCTTCCGACCATCAAGCATTTTATCCGTACTCCTGATGATGCATGGTTACTCACCACT
GCGATCCCCGGAAAAACAGCATTCCAGGTATTAGAAGAATATCCTGATTCAGGTGAAAATATTGTTGATG
CGCTGGCAGTGTTCCTGCGCCGGTTGCATTCGATTCCTGTTTGTAATTGTCCTTTTAACAGCGATCGCGT
ATTTCGTCTCGCTCAGGCGCAATCACGAATGAATAACGGTTTGGTTGATGCGAGTGATTTTGATGACGAG
CGTAATGGCTGGCCTGTTGAACAAGTCTGGAAAGAAATGCATAAACTTTTGCCATTCTCACCGGATTCAG
TCGTCACTCATGGTGATTTCTCACTTGATAACCTTATTTTTGACGAGGGGAAATTAATAGGTTGTATTGA
TGTTGGACGAGTCGGAATCGCAGACCGATACCAGGATCTTGCCATCCTATGGAACTGCCTCGGTGAGTTT
TCTCCTTCATTACAGAAACGGCTTTTTCAAAAATATGGTATTGATAATCCTGATATGAATAAATTGCAGT
TTCATTTGATGCTCGATGAGTTTTTCTAATCAGAATTGGTTAATTGGTTGTAACACTGGCAGAGCATTAC
GCTGACTTGACGGGACGGCGCAAGCTCATGACCAAAATCCCTTAACGTGAGTTACGCGTCGTTCCACTGA
GCGTCAGACCCCGTAGAAAAGATCAAAGGATCTTCTTGAGATCCTTTTTTTCTGCGCGTAATCTGCTGCT
TGCAAACAAAAAAACCACCGCTACCAGCGGTGGTTTGTTTGCCGGATCAAGAGCTACCAACTCTTTTTCC
GAAGGTAACTGGCTTCAGCAGAGCGCAGATACCAAATACTGTTCTTCTAGTGTAGCCGTAGTTAGGCCAC
CACTTCAAGAACTCTGTAGCACCGCCTACATACCTCGCTCTGCTAATCCTGTTACCAGTGGCTGCTGCCA
GTGGCGATAAGTCGTGTCTTACCGGGTTGGACTCAAGACGATAGTTACCGGATAAGGCGCAGCGGTCGGG
CTGAACGGGGGGTTCGTGCACACAGCCCAGCTTGGAGCGAACGACCTACACCGAACTGAGATACCTACAG
CGTGAGCTATGAGAAAGCGCCACGCTTCCCGAAGGGAGAAAGGCGGACAGGTATCCGGTAAGCGGCAGGG
TCGGAACAGGAGAGCGCACGAGGGAGCTTCCAGGGGGAAACGCCTGGTATCTTTATAGTCCTGTCGGGTT
TCGCCACCTCTGACTTGAGCGTCGATTTTTGTGATGCTCGTCAGGGGGGCGGAGCCTATGGAAAAACGCC
AGCAACGCGGCCTTTTTACGGTTCCTGGCCTTTTGCTGGCCTTTTGCTCACATGTT
