>Addgene plasmid #166218 | pDONR221-TM9SF3 | depositor partial sequence | sequence record 322767 | insert sequence
ATGATGGGATCTTCTTGGTGGAAGGTGGCAGCGGCGGCGTTTTTAGCTGTAGCTGGATTTTTATTGCCTG
TTGACGCAGACGAGCATGACCACACGTACACAGATAAGGAGGAAGTAGTTCTATGGATGAACACGGTGGG
GCCTTACCACAACCGACAGGAGACATACAAGTATTTCTCTTTGCCCTTCTGTGCGGGCTCTAAGAAGACC
ATCAGTCATTACCATGAAACCCTGGGAGAGGCTCTGCAGGGCGTGGAGCTGGAATTCAGTGGGTTGGACA
TCAAGTTTAAAGAGGAAGTCATGCAGAACACGTATTGTGAAATTGAAATGGACAAAGCAAAGCAGGATGC
CTTTGTTTATGCCATAAAGAACCATTATTGGTACCAAATGTACATAGATGACCTGCCCATCTGGGGTATT
GTTGGTGAGGCAGATGAAAACGGAGAAGAGCATTACCTGTGGACGTATAAGAAACTGGAGATCGGCTACA
ACGGCAACAGAATTGTTGACGTAAACCTGACGAGTGAAGGCAAAGTCAAACTCATGCCCAACACTAGGAT
TGCTATGTCTTACTCTGTCAAATGGAAGAAGTCGGATGTGAAGTTTGAGGACAGATTCGACAAGTACCTC
GATCCGTCTTTTTTCCAGCACAGGATTCATTGGTTCTCAATTTTTAACTCCTTCATGATGGTGATTTTCT
TGGTGGGCCTTGTGTCCATGATCCTCATGAGAACCTTAAGAAAGGATTATGCCAGGTACAGTAAAGAAGA
GGAAATGGACGACATGGACCGAGACCTGGGCGACGAATACGGGTGGAAGCAGGTGCATGGAGACGTGTTC
AGGCCTTCAAGCCATCCACTGATCTTCTCCTCGCTCATTGGCTCTGGCTGCCAGATCTTCTCTGTCTCCT
TCATCGTCATCATCGTGGCGATGGTTGAAGATCTGTACACAGAGAGGGGCTCCATGCTGAGCACAGCGAT
CTTCGTGTACGCTGCAACCTCCCCTGTCAACGGCTACTTTGGGGGAAGTTTATATGCAAAACAAGGAGGA
AGAAGATGGATCAAACAAATGTTCATTGGGGCGTTTATGATCCCTGCTATGGTGTGTGGGACGGCCTTCT
TCATCAACTTCATTGCCATCTACTACCACGCCTCTAGAGCCATCCCATTTGGCACCATGGTGGCTGTCTG
CTGTATCTGTTTCTTTGTCATCCTGCCTCTAAATCTTGTGGGAACGATTTTGGGAAGGAACCTCTCCGGC
CAGCCAAACTTCCCCTGCCGAGTCAACGCCGTGCCGCGGCCAATCCCTGAGAAGAAATGGTTCATGGAAC
CAGCTGTCATCGTGTGCCTCGGAGGAATCTTGCCATTTGGTTCCATTTTTATAGAAATGTACTTCATCTT
CACGTCCTTTTGGGCCTATAAGATCTACTACGTGTACGGCTTTATGATGCTGGTCCTGGTCATCTTGTGT
ATCGTCACCGTGTGCGTGACCATCGTGTGTACGTACTTCCTGCTCAACGCTGAGGACTACAGATGGCAGT
GGACAAGCTTCCTCTCAGCTGCGTCCACGGCAGTTTATGTTTACATGTACTCCTTTTACTACTACTTCTT
CAAGACTAAGATGTACGGGTTGTTTCAGACGTCCTTCTACTTCGGCTACATGGCCGTGTTCAGCACTGCT
CTGGGAATCATGTGTGGTGCCGTGGGCTACATGGGAACAAGTGCCTTTGTGAAGAAGATCTACACAAATG
TGAAAATCGAC
